Addgene plasmid #39834: EKAR2G_design1_mTFP_227_Venus_157
Depositing lab: Olivier Pertz. Depositing organization: University of Basel. Publication: A Versatile Toolkit to Produce Sensitive FRET Biosensors to Visualize Signaling in Time and Space. Fritz RD, Letzelter M, Reimann A, Martin K, Fusco L, Ritsma L, Ponsioen B, Fluri E, Schulte-Merker S, van Rheenen J, Pertz O. Sci Signal. 2013 Jul 23;6(285):rs12. doi: 10.1126/scisignal.2004135. PubMed 23882122.
Backbone
  Vector backbone: pTriEx4
  Backbone manufacturer: Novagen
  Backbone size w/o insert (bp): 4900
  Total vector size (bp): 7050
  Vector type: Mammalian Expression, Bacterial Expression, Insect Expression
Growth in bacteria
  Bacterial resistance: Ampicillin, 100 μg/mL
  Growth temperature: 37°C
  Growth strain: Top10
  Copy number: High Copy
Gene/Insert
  Gene/Insert name: Erk activity reporter
  Species: Synthetic
  Insert size (bp): 2189
  Promoter: CMV
  Tag / fusion protein: His-Myc (N terminal on insert)
  Cloning method: Restriction Enzyme; 5′ cloning site PacI (not destroyed); 3′ cloning site XhoI (not destroyed)
  Sequencing primers: 5′ ctggttattgtgctgtctc; 3′ tcagtggtatttgtga
Resource information
  A portion of this plasmid was derived from a plasmid made by: Karel Svoboda, Janelia Farm Research Campus, Howard Hughes Medical Institute, Ashburn
Terms and licenses: Academic/Nonprofit Terms; Industry Terms: Not Available to Industry
Depositor comments: A genetically encoded fluorescent sensor of ERK activity. 2008. PNAS 205(49)
How to cite: EKAR2G_design1_mTFP_227_Venus_157 was a gift from Olivier Pertz (Addgene plasmid # 39834 ; http://n2t.net/addgene:39834 ; RRID:Addgene_39834)
