[The description below was written by a language model from this plasmid's Addgene catalogue record.]
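Description:
EKAR2G_design1_mTFP_227_Venus_157 is a genetically encoded FRET biosensor for ERK kinase activity, carried in the pTriEx4 backbone, a multi-host expression vector listed for use in mammalian, bacterial and insect cells. The plasmid is about 7 kb in total, is maintained at high copy in E. coli and is selected with ampicillin. No feature table accompanies the record, so backbone elements beyond those listed in the catalogue fields cannot be confirmed.

The payload is a synthetic insert of roughly 2.2 kb described as an Erk activity reporter, cloned between PacI and XhoI sites that both remain intact, and expressed from a promoter recorded as CMV. An N-terminal His-Myc tag is fused to the sensor, allowing affinity purification and immunodetection. The construct name indicates an mTFP donor and a Venus acceptor. The numbers 227 and 157 probably denote particular circular permutants or variants of each fluorophore, although the record does not define them. "Design1" suggests one of several sensor topologies, which fits the associated work describing a toolkit for producing sensitive FRET biosensors. Part of the plasmid derives from an earlier ERK activity sensor (EKAR).

Sensors of this class generally place a kinase substrate peptide and a phospho-binding domain between the two fluorophores. Phosphorylation then changes the conformation and alters FRET efficiency, but the record does not spell out the sensing module used here. The construct is intended for live-cell imaging of ERK signalling dynamics in time and space, most directly by transfection into mammalian cells.
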