>Addgene plasmid #39834 | EKAR2G_design1_mTFP_227_Venus_157 | depositor partial sequence | sequence record 50456 | Biosensor
CCATGGCACACCATCACCACCACCACGGGAGCGGGGAGCAGAAACTAATATCAGAGGAGGATCTTGGCTC
AGGTTCAGGATCCTCCACCGACGGCATGGACGAGCTGTACAAGGGTGCTAGCGGAGGAATGGTGAGCAAG
GGCGAGGAGACCACAATGGGCGTAATCAAGCCCGACATGAAGATCAAGCTGAAGATGGAGGGCAACGTGA
ATGGCCACGCCTTCGTGATCGAGGGCGAGGGCGAGGGCAAGCCCTACGACGGCACCAACACCATCAACCT
GGAGGTGAAGGAGGGAGCCCCCCTGCCCTTCTCCTACGACATTCTGACCACCGCGTTCGCCTACGGCAAC
AGGGCCTTCACCAAGTACCCCGACGACATCCCCAACTACTTCAAGCAGTCCTTCCCCGAGGGCTACTCTT
GGGAGCGCACCATGACCTTCGAGGACAAGGGCATCGTGAAGGTGAAGTCCGACATCTCCATGGAGGAGGA
CTCCTTCATCTACGAGATACACCTCAAGGGCGAGAACTTCCCCCCCAACGGCCCCGTGATGCAGAAGAAG
ACCACCGGCTGGGACGCCTCCACCGAGAGGATGTACGTGCGCGACGGCGTGCTGAAGGGCGACGTCAAGC
ACAAGCTGCTGCTGGAGGGCGGCGGCCACCACCGCGTTGACTTCAAGACCATCTACAGGGCCAAGAAGGC
GGTGAAGCTGCCCGACTATCACTTTGTGGACCACCGCATCGAGATCCTGAACCACGACAAGGACTACAAC
AAGGTGACCGTTTACGAGAGCGCCGTGGCCCGCAACTCCGGAATGGCGGACGAGGAGAAGCTGCCGCCCG
GCTGGGAGAAGCGCATGAGCCGCAGCTCAGGCCGAGTGTACTACTTCAACCACATCACTAACGCCAGCCA
GTGGGAGCGGCCCAGCGGCAACAGCAGCAGTGGTGGCAAAAACGGGCAGGGGGAGCCTGCCAGGAAGCTG
CGCATTCTGCAGTCGACTAGGGAGCAAGGGCTTGTGCCCGGGTCTAGAGGCGGAGGTGGTGGAGGAGGTG
GAGGTGGTGGAGGTGGAGGTGGAGGTGGTGGCGGTGGTGGAGGAGGAGGAGCTAGAGGCGGAGGTGGTGG
AGGAGGTGGAGGTGGTGGAGGTGGAGGTGGAGGTGGTGGCGGTGGTGGAGGAGGAGGAGCCAGCGGCGGA
GGTGGTGGAGGAGGTGGAGGTGGTGGAGGTGGAGGTGGAGGTGGTGGCGGTGGTGGAGGAGGAGGAACCG
GTGCTGACCAACTGACTGAAGAGTGGTCGACGGTACAGCGGACCGCGCCTGACGTACCACGTACACCAGT
AGGAAAGGCAAAGCTTTCATTCCAATTCCCGCGGGCGCGGGACATCGCGGCCGCGATGCAGAAGAACGGC
ATCAAGGCCAACTTCAAGATCCGCCACAACATCGAGGACGGCGGCGTGCAGCTCGCCGACCACTACCAGC
AGAACACCCCCATCGGCGACGGCCCCGTGCTGCTGCCCGACAACCACTACCTGAGCTACCAGTCCGCCCT
GAGCAAAGACCCCAACGAGAAGCGCGATCACATGGTCCTGCTGGAGTTCGTGACCGCCGCCGGGATCACT
CTCGGCATGGACGAGCTGTACAAGGGTGGCAGCGGTGGCATGGTGAGCAAGGGCGAGGAGCTGTTCACCG
GGGTGGTGCCCATCCTGGTCGAGCTGGACGGCGACGTAAACGGCCACAAGTTCAGCGTGTCCGGCGAGGG
CGAGGGCGATGCCACCTACGGCAAGCTGACCCTGAAGCTGATCTGCACCACCGGCAAGCTGCCCGTGCCC
TGGCCCACCCTCGTGACCACCCTGGGCTACGGCCTGATGTGCTTCGCCCGCTACCCCGACCACATGAAGC
AGCACGACTTCTTCAAGTCCGCCATGCCCGAAGGCTACGTCCAGGAGCGCACCATCTTCTTCAAGGACGA
CGGCAACTACAAGACCCGCGCCGAGGTGAAGTTCGAGGGCGACACCCTGGTGAACCGCATCGAGCTGAAG
GGCATCGACTTCAAGGAGGACGGCAACATCCTGGGGCACAAGCTGGAGTACAACTACAACAGCCACAACG
TCTATATCACCGCCGACAAGGGTACCGATATCCTTCAAAAAAAACTTGAAGAACTTGAACTTGACGAATG
AGATATCTAATGACTCGAG
