>Addgene plasmid #39834 | EKAR2G_design1_mTFP_227_Venus_157 | addgene partial sequence | sequence record 54659 | pTriExUP 5'-GGTTATTGTGCTGTCTCATCA-3'
ATACGACTCACTATAGGGGAATTGTGAGCGGATAACAATTCCCCGGAGTTATTCCGGGACCTTTAATTCA
ACCCAACACAATATATTATAGTTAAATAAGAATTATTATCAAATCATTTGTATATTAATTAAAATACTAT
ACTGTAAATTACATTTTATTTACAATCAAAGGAGATATACCATGGCACACCATCACCACCACCACGGGAG
CGGGGAGCAGAAACTAATATCAGAGGAGGATCTTGGCTCAGGTTCAGGATCCTCCACCGACGGCATGGAC
GAGCTGTACAAGGGTGCTAGCGGAGGAATGGTGAGCAAGGGCGAGGAGACCACAATGGGCGTAATCAAGC
CCGACATGAAGATCAAGCTGAAGATGGAGGGCAACGTGAATGGCCACGCCTTCGTGATCGAGGGCGAGGG
CGAGGGCAAGCCCTACGACGGCACCAACACCATCAACCTGGAGGTGAAGGAGGGAGCCCCCCTGCCCTTC
TCCTACGACATTCTGACCACCGCGTTCGCCTACGGCAACAGGGCCTTCACCAAGTACCCCGACGACATCC
CCAACTACTTCAAGCAGTCCTTCCCCGAGGGCTACTCTTGGGAGCGCACCATGACCTTCGAGGACAAGGG
CATCGTGAAGGTGAAGTCCGACATCTCCATGGAGGAGGACTCCTTCATCTACGAGATACACCTCAAGGGC
GAGAACTTCCCCCCCAACGGCCCCGTGATGCAGAAGAAGACCACCGGCTGGGACGCCTCCACCGAGAGGA
TGTACGTGCGCGACGGCGTGCTGAAGGGCGACGTCAAGCACAAGCTGCTGCTGGAGGGCGGCGGCCACCA
CCGCGTTGACTTCAAGACCATCTACAGGG
