>Addgene plasmid #39834 | EKAR2G_design1_mTFP_227_Venus_157 | addgene partial sequence | sequence record 54762 | pTriExDOWN 5'-TCGATCTCAGTGGTATTTGTG-3'
CACCTTCTGATAGGCAGCCTGCACCTGAGGTTAATCACTTAGTGATGGTGATGGTGATGGTGGTGCTCGA
GTCATTAGATATCTCATTCGTCAAGTTCAAGTTCTTCAAGTTTTTTTTGAAGGATATCGGTACCCTTGTC
GGCGGTGATATAGACGTTGTGGCTGTTGTAGTTGTACTCCAGCTTGTGCCCCAGGATGTTGCCGTCCTCC
TTGAAGTCGATGCCCTTCAGCTCGATGCGGTTCACCAGGGTGTCGCCCTCGAACTTCACCTCGGCGCGGG
TCTTGTAGTTGCCGTCGTCCTTGAAGAAGATGGTGCGCTCCTGGACGTAGCCTTCGGGCATGGCGGACTT
GAAGAAGTCGTGCTGCTTCATGTGGTCGGGGTAGCGGGCGAAGCACATCAGGCCGTAGCCCAGGGTGGTC
ACGAGGGTGGGCCAGGGCACGGGCAGCTTGCCGGTGGTGCAGATCAGCTTCAGGGTCAGCTTGCCGTAGG
TGGCATCGCCCTCGCCCTCGCCGGACACGCTGAACTTGTGGCCGTTTACGTCGCCGTCCAGCTCGACCAG
GATGGGCACCACCCCGGTGAACAGCTCCTCGCCCTTGCTCACCATGCCACCGCTGCCACCCTTGTACAGC
TCGTCCATGCCGAGAGTGATCCCGGCGGCGGTCACGAACTCCAGCAGGACCATGTGATCGCGCTTCTCGT
TGGGGTCTTTGCTCAGGGCGGACTGGTAGCTCAGGTAGTGGTTGTCGGGCAGCAGCACGGGGCCGTCGCC
GATGGGGGTGTTCTGCTGGTAGTGGTCGGCGAGCTGCACGCCGCCGTCCTCGATGTTGTGGCGGATCTTG
AAGTTGGCCTTGATGCCGTTCTTCTGCATGGCGGCCGCGATGTCCCGCGCCCGCGGGAATTGGAATGAAA
GCTTTGCCTTTCCTACTGGTGTACGTGGTACGTCAGGCGCGGTCCGCTGTACCGTCGACCA
